>Addgene plasmid #131933 | pDONR221_SLC13A4 | addgene full sequence | sequence record 259497 | Addgene NGS Result
CTTTCCTGCGTTATCCCCTGATTCTGTGGATAACCGTATTACCGCCTTTGAGTGAGCTGATACCGCTCGC
CGCAGCCGAACGACCGAGCGCAGCGAGTCAGTGAGCGAGGAAGCGGAAGAGCGCCCAATACGCAAACCGC
CTCTCCCCGCGCGTTGGCCGATTCATTAATGCAGCTGGCACGACAGGTTTCCCGACTGGAAAGCGGGCAG
TGAGCGCAACGCAATTAATACGCGTACCGCTAGCCAGGAAGAGTTTGTAGAAACGCAAAAAGGCCATCCG
TCAGGATGGCCTTCTGCTTAGTTTGATGCCTGGCAGTTTATGGCGGGCGTCCTGCCCGCCACCCTCCGGG
CCGTTGCTTCACAACGTTCAAATCCGCTCCCGGCGGATTTGTCCTACTCAGGAGAGCGTTCACCGACAAA
CAACAGATAAAACGAAAGGCCCAGTCTTCCGACTGAGCCTTTCGTTTTATTTGATGCCTGGCAGTTCCCT
ACTCTCGCGTTAACGCTAGCATGGATGTTTTCCCAGTCACGACGTTGTAAAACGACGGCCAGTCTTAAGC
TCGGGCCCCAAATAATGATTTTATTTTGACTGATAGTGACCTGTTCGTTGCAACACATTGATGAGCAATG
CTTTTTTATAATGCCAACTTTGTACAAAAAAGCAGGCTCCACCATGGGACTGCTGCAGGGACTGCTGCGG
GTGAGAAAGCTGCTGCTGGTGGTGTGCGTGCCACTGCTGCTGCTGCCTCTGCCAGTGCTGCACCCTAGCT
CCGAGGCCTCTTGTGCCTACGTGCTGATCGTGACCGCCGTGTATTGGGTGAGCGAGGCAGTGCCTCTGGG
AGCAGCCGCCCTGGTGCCCGCCTTTCTGTACCCTTTCTTTGGCGTGCTGAGGAGCAATGAGGTGGCCGCC
GAGTATTTCAAGAACACCACACTGCTGCTGGTGGGCGTGATCTGCGTGGCAGCAGCCGTGGAGAAGTGGA
ATCTGCACAAGCGGATCGCCCTGAGAATGGTGCTGATGGCAGGAGCAAAGCCAGGAATGCTGCTGCTGTG
CTTTATGTGCTGTACCACACTGCTGTCTATGTGGCTGAGCAACACCTCCACCACAGCCATGGTCATGCCT
ATCGTGGAGGCCGTGCTGCAGGAGCTGGTGTCCGCCGAGGACGAGCAGCTGGTGGCAGGCAACTCTAATA
CAGAGGAGGCCGAGCCTATCAGCCTGGATGTGAAGAATTCTCAGCCAAGCCTGGAGCTGATCTTCGTGAA
TGAGGAGAGCAACGCCGACCTGACCACACTGATGCACAACGAGAATCTGAACGGCGTGCCATCCATCACC
AATCCCATCAAGACAGCCAACCAGCACCAGGGCAAGAAGCAGCACCCTAGCCAGGAGAAGCCACAGGTGC
TGACCCCCTCCCCTCGCAAGCAGAAGCTGAACAGGAAGTACCGCAGCCACCACGATCAGATGATCTGCAA
GTGTCTGAGCCTGTCCATCTCTTATAGCGCCACAATCGGCGGCCTGACCACAATCATCGGCACCTCCACA
TCTCTGATCTTTCTGGAGCACTTCAACAATCAGTACCCTGCCGCCGAGGTGGTGAATTTTGGCACCTGGT
TTCTGTTCTCCTTTCCAATCTCTCTGATCATGCTGGTGGTGTCCTGGTTCTGGATGCACTGGCTGTTTCT
GGGCTGCAACTTCAAGGAGACCTGTAGCCTGAGCAAGAAGAAGAAGACCAAGAGGGAGCAGCTGTCTGAG
AAGCGCATCCAGGAGGAGTACGAGAAGCTGGGCGACATCAGCTATCCCGAGATGGTGACCGGCTTCTTTT
TCATCCTGATGACCGTGCTGTGGTTTACAAGGGAGCCAGGATTCGTGCCAGGATGGGACTCCTTTTTCGA
GAAGAAGGGCTACAGAACCGATGCCACCGTGAGCGTGTTCCTGGGCTTTCTGCTGTTCCTGATCCCTGCC
AAGAAGCCATGCTTTGGCAAGAAGAATGACGGCGAGAACCAGGAGCACAGCCTGGGCACCGAGCCAATCA
TCACATGGAAGGATTTCCAGAAGACCATGCCCTGGGAGATCGTGATCCTGGTGGGAGGAGGATATGCACT
GGCATCTGGCAGCAAGTCTAGCGGCCTGTCCACATGGATCGGCAATCAGATGCTGTCTCTGTCCTCTCTG
CCACCTTGGGCAGTGACCCTGCTGGCATGCATCCTGGTGAGCATCGTGACAGAGTTCGTGAGCAATCCAG
CCACCATCACAATCTTCCTGCCCATCCTGTGCTCCCTGTCTGAGACCCTGCACATCAACCCCCTGTACAC
CCTGATCCCTGTGACAATGTGCATCTCCTTTGCCGTGATGCTGCCAGTGGGCAATCCACCCAACGCCATC
GTGTTCTCTTATGGCCACTGTCAGATCAAGGATATGGTGAAGGCCGGCCTGGGCGTGAATGTGATCGGCC
TGGTCATCGTGATGGTGGCCATCAACACCTGGGGCGTGAGCCTGTTCCACCTGGACACATATCCAGCATG
GGCACGGGTGTCCAACATCACCGATCAGGCCGACCCAGCTTTCTTGTACAAAGTTGGCATTATAAGAAAG
CATTGCTTATCAATTTGTTGCAACGAACAGGTCACTATCAGTCAAAATAAAATCATTATTTGCCATCCAG
CTGATATCCCCTATAGTGAGTCGTATTACATGGTCATAGCTGTTTCCTGGCAGCTCTGGCCCGTGTCTCA
AAATCTCTGATGTTACATTGCACAAGATAAAAATATATCATCATGAACAATAAAACTGTCTGCTTACATA
AACAGTAATACAAGGGGTGTTATGAGCCATATTCAACGGGAAACGTCGAGGCCGCGATTAAATTCCAACA
TGGATGCTGATTTATATGGGTATAAATGGGCTCGCGATAATGTCGGGCAATCAGGTGCGACAATCTATCG
CTTGTATGGGAAGCCCGATGCGCCAGAGTTGTTTCTGAAACATGGCAAAGGTAGCGTTGCCAATGATGTT
ACAGATGAGATGGTCAGACTAAACTGGCTGACGGAATTTATGCCTCTTCCGACCATCAAGCATTTTATCC
GTACTCCTGATGATGCATGGTTACTCACCACTGCGATCCCCGGAAAAACAGCATTCCAGGTATTAGAAGA
ATATCCTGATTCAGGTGAAAATATTGTTGATGCGCTGGCAGTGTTCCTGCGCCGGTTGCATTCGATTCCT
GTTTGTAATTGTCCTTTTAACAGCGATCGCGTATTTCGTCTCGCTCAGGCGCAATCACGAATGAATAACG
GTTTGGTTGATGCGAGTGATTTTGATGACGAGCGTAATGGCTGGCCTGTTGAACAAGTCTGGAAAGAAAT
GCATAAACTTTTGCCATTCTCACCGGATTCAGTCGTCACTCATGGTGATTTCTCACTTGATAACCTTATT
TTTGACGAGGGGAAATTAATAGGTTGTATTGATGTTGGACGAGTCGGAATCGCAGACCGATACCAGGATC
TTGCCATCCTATGGAACTGCCTCGGTGAGTTTTCTCCTTCATTACAGAAACGGCTTTTTCAAAAATATGG
TATTGATAATCCTGATATGAATAAATTGCAGTTTCATTTGATGCTCGATGAGTTTTTCTAATCAGAATTG
GTTAATTGGTTGTAACACTGGCAGAGCATTACGCTGACTTGACGGGACGGCGCAAGCTCATGACCAAAAT
CCCTTAACGTGAGTTACGCGTCGTTCCACTGAGCGTCAGACCCCGTAGAAAAGATCAAAGGATCTTCTTG
AGATCCTTTTTTTCTGCGCGTAATCTGCTGCTTGCAAACAAAAAAACCACCGCTACCAGCGGTGGTTTGT
TTGCCGGATCAAGAGCTACCAACTCTTTTTCCGAAGGTAACTGGCTTCAGCAGAGCGCAGATACCAAATA
CTGTTCTTCTAGTGTAGCCGTAGTTAGGCCACCACTTCAAGAACTCTGTAGCACCGCCTACATACCTCGC
TCTGCTAATCCTGTTACCAGTGGCTGCTGCCAGTGGCGATAAGTCGTGTCTTACCGGGTTGGACTCAAGA
CGATAGTTACCGGATAAGGCGCAGCGGTCGGGCTGAACGGGGGGTTCGTGCACACAGCCCAGCTTGGAGC
GAACGACCTACACCGAACTGAGATACCTACAGCGTGAGCTATGAGAAAGCGCCACGCTTCCCGAAGGGAG
AAAGGCGGACAGGTATCCGGTAAGCGGCAGGGTCGGAACAGGAGAGCGCACGAGGGAGCTTCCAGGGGGA
AACGCCTGGTATCTTTATAGTCCTGTCGGGTTTCGCCACCTCTGACTTGAGCGTCGATTTTTGTGATGCT
CGTCAGGGGGGCGGAGCCTATGGAAAAACGCCAGCAACGCGGCCTTTTTACGGTTCCTGGCCTTTTGCTG
GCCTTTTGCTCACATGTT
Features (pLannotate 1.2.2; 10 found; start..end, strand, type, name):
    121..213     +  CDS            lacI (fragment): lac repressor; lacI; The lac repressor binds to the lac operator to inhibit transcription in E. coli. This inhibition can be relieved by adding lactose or isopropyl-β-D-thiogalactopyranoside (IPTG).
    268..295     -  terminator     rrnB T2 terminator: transcription terminator T2 from the E. coli rrnB gene
    427..470     +  terminator     rrnB T1 terminator: Escherichia coli rrnB; transcription terminator T1 from the E. coli rrnB gene
    517..553     -  CDS            lacZα (fragment): LacZα fragment of β-galactosidase; lacZ fragment
    569..668     +  protein_bind   attL1: mutant version of attL; recombination site for the Gateway® LR reaction LR Clonase™
    674..2551    +  CDS            SLC13A4: S13A4_HUMAN - Also known as SUT1. Experimental evidence at protein level: Swiss-Prot protein existence level 1. Sodium/sulfate cotransporter that mediates sulfate reabsorption in the high endothelial venules (HEV). From Homo sapiens (Human).
   2553..2652    -  protein_bind   attL2: mutant version of attL; recombination site for the Gateway® LR reaction LR Clonase™
   2670..2688    -  promoter       T7 promoter: promoter for bacteriophage T7 RNA polymerase
   2822..3631    +  CDS            KanR: aminoglycoside phosphotransferase; aph(3')-Ia; confers resistance to kanamycin in bacteria or G418 (Geneticin®) in eukaryotes
   3778..4366    +  rep_origin     ori: high-copy-number ColE1/pMB1/pBR322/pUC origin of replication
