[The description below was written by a language model from this plasmid's Addgene catalogue record and pLannotate feature annotations shown in this document.]
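Description:
pDONR221_SLC13A4 is a Gateway entry clone built on the pDONR221 backbone, carrying a codon-optimized open reading frame for human SLC13A4 (also called SUT1 or SUT-1), a sodium/sulfate cotransporter of the solute carrier family. The sequenced plasmid is about 4.4 kb. It is maintained in E. coli through a high-copy ColE1/pUC-type origin of replication and selected with kanamycin via an aminoglycoside phosphotransferase (KanR) gene. Although the catalogue lists the vector type as mammalian expression, the feature table shows no eukaryotic promoter or polyadenylation signal around the insert, so the plasmid itself serves as a shuttle for the ORF rather than as an expression construct.

The 1,878 bp SLC13A4 coding sequence sits between attL1 and attL2 sites, the products of the BP reaction that created the entry clone. These sites allow directional, in-frame transfer of the ORF into any attR-containing destination vector by an LR Clonase reaction, so that the promoter, tags and selection markers are supplied by the chosen destination vector. Upstream of attL1 lie the rrnB T1 and T2 transcription terminators, which shield the insert from read-through transcription in bacteria. A T7 promoter lies just beyond attL2 on the opposite strand, pointing back toward the insert. Short lacI and lacZα fragments are annotated as backbone remnants with no evident function. No epitope tags or reporters are annotated on the ORF, and the record does not say whether a stop codon is retained. The plasmid belongs to a large consortium collection of SLC transporter clones intended for subcloning into custom expression vectors for transporter research and drug discovery.
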