Addgene plasmid #131933: pDONR221_SLC13A4
Purpose: Gateway entry clone with codon-optimized ORF sequence for subcloning into custom expression vectors
Depositing lab: RESOLUTE Consortium & Giulio Superti-Furga. Depositing organization: CeMM Research Center for Molecular Medicine. Publication: The RESOLUTE consortium: unlocking SLC transporters for drug discovery. Superti-Furga G, Lackner D, Wiedmer T, Ingles-Prieto A, Barbosa B, Girardi E, Goldmann U, Gurtl B, Klavins K, Klimek C, Lindinger S, Lineiro-Retes E, Muller AC, Onstein S, Redinger G, Reil D, Sedlyarov V, Wolf G, Crawford M, Everley R, ... Steppan CM. Nat Rev Drug Discov. 2020 Jul;19(7):429-430. doi: 10.1038/d41573-020-00056-6. PubMed 32265506.
Backbone
  Vector backbone: pDONR221
  Backbone manufacturer: Thermo Fisher Scientific
  Backbone size w/o insert (bp): 2550
  Vector type: Mammalian Expression
Growth in bacteria
  Bacterial resistance: Kanamycin, 50 μg/mL
  Growth temperature: 37°C
  Growth strain: Stbl3
  Copy number: High Copy
Gene/Insert
  Gene/Insert name: SLC13A4 (alt name: SUT-1, SUT1)
  Species: H. sapiens (human)
  Insert size (bp): 1878
  Entrez Gene: SLC13A4 (a.k.a. SUT1, SUT-1)
  Cloning method: Gateway Cloning
  Sequencing primers: 5′ M13-fwd; 3′ M13-rev
Terms and licenses: Academic/Nonprofit Terms; Industry Terms
Depositor comments: For more information on the full Resolute plasmid collection, please see www.addgene.org/depositor-collections/re-solute/. Please provide your feedback on this plasmid to the RESOLUTE consortium by filling out their RESOLUTE repository feedback form: https://forms.office.com/Pages/ResponsePage.aspx?id=0e05yklzmkS7rjFGQL4N7z4feCLQvEJAmVcOCM_u885UN1JJRko0Ukg4TVQwNTZLOUxPQVJWT1NHUCQlQCN0PWcu
How to cite: pDONR221_SLC13A4 was a gift from RESOLUTE Consortium & Giulio Superti-Furga (Addgene plasmid # 131933 ; http://n2t.net/addgene:131933 ; RRID:Addgene_131933)
