>Addgene plasmid #131933 | pDONR221_SLC13A4 | depositor partial sequence | sequence record 253266 | Codon-optimized ORF of SLC13A4
ATGGGACTGCTGCAGGGACTGCTGCGGGTGAGAAAGCTGCTGCTGGTGGTGTGCGTGCCACTGCTGCTGC
TGCCTCTGCCAGTGCTGCACCCTAGCTCCGAGGCCTCTTGTGCCTACGTGCTGATCGTGACCGCCGTGTA
TTGGGTGAGCGAGGCAGTGCCTCTGGGAGCAGCCGCCCTGGTGCCCGCCTTTCTGTACCCTTTCTTTGGC
GTGCTGAGGAGCAATGAGGTGGCCGCCGAGTATTTCAAGAACACCACACTGCTGCTGGTGGGCGTGATCT
GCGTGGCAGCAGCCGTGGAGAAGTGGAATCTGCACAAGCGGATCGCCCTGAGAATGGTGCTGATGGCAGG
AGCAAAGCCAGGAATGCTGCTGCTGTGCTTTATGTGCTGTACCACACTGCTGTCTATGTGGCTGAGCAAC
ACCTCCACCACAGCCATGGTCATGCCTATCGTGGAGGCCGTGCTGCAGGAGCTGGTGTCCGCCGAGGACG
AGCAGCTGGTGGCAGGCAACTCTAATACAGAGGAGGCCGAGCCTATCAGCCTGGATGTGAAGAATTCTCA
GCCAAGCCTGGAGCTGATCTTCGTGAATGAGGAGAGCAACGCCGACCTGACCACACTGATGCACAACGAG
AATCTGAACGGCGTGCCATCCATCACCAATCCCATCAAGACAGCCAACCAGCACCAGGGCAAGAAGCAGC
ACCCTAGCCAGGAGAAGCCACAGGTGCTGACCCCCTCCCCTCGCAAGCAGAAGCTGAACAGGAAGTACCG
CAGCCACCACGATCAGATGATCTGCAAGTGTCTGAGCCTGTCCATCTCTTATAGCGCCACAATCGGCGGC
CTGACCACAATCATCGGCACCTCCACATCTCTGATCTTTCTGGAGCACTTCAACAATCAGTACCCTGCCG
CCGAGGTGGTGAATTTTGGCACCTGGTTTCTGTTCTCCTTTCCAATCTCTCTGATCATGCTGGTGGTGTC
CTGGTTCTGGATGCACTGGCTGTTTCTGGGCTGCAACTTCAAGGAGACCTGTAGCCTGAGCAAGAAGAAG
AAGACCAAGAGGGAGCAGCTGTCTGAGAAGCGCATCCAGGAGGAGTACGAGAAGCTGGGCGACATCAGCT
ATCCCGAGATGGTGACCGGCTTCTTTTTCATCCTGATGACCGTGCTGTGGTTTACAAGGGAGCCAGGATT
CGTGCCAGGATGGGACTCCTTTTTCGAGAAGAAGGGCTACAGAACCGATGCCACCGTGAGCGTGTTCCTG
GGCTTTCTGCTGTTCCTGATCCCTGCCAAGAAGCCATGCTTTGGCAAGAAGAATGACGGCGAGAACCAGG
AGCACAGCCTGGGCACCGAGCCAATCATCACATGGAAGGATTTCCAGAAGACCATGCCCTGGGAGATCGT
GATCCTGGTGGGAGGAGGATATGCACTGGCATCTGGCAGCAAGTCTAGCGGCCTGTCCACATGGATCGGC
AATCAGATGCTGTCTCTGTCCTCTCTGCCACCTTGGGCAGTGACCCTGCTGGCATGCATCCTGGTGAGCA
TCGTGACAGAGTTCGTGAGCAATCCAGCCACCATCACAATCTTCCTGCCCATCCTGTGCTCCCTGTCTGA
GACCCTGCACATCAACCCCCTGTACACCCTGATCCCTGTGACAATGTGCATCTCCTTTGCCGTGATGCTG
CCAGTGGGCAATCCACCCAACGCCATCGTGTTCTCTTATGGCCACTGTCAGATCAAGGATATGGTGAAGG
CCGGCCTGGGCGTGAATGTGATCGGCCTGGTCATCGTGATGGTGGCCATCAACACCTGGGGCGTGAGCCT
GTTCCACCTGGACACATATCCAGCATGGGCACGGGTGTCCAACATCACCGATCAGGCC
